Addgene plasmid #133058: pMK1253
Purpose: Lentiviral vector with EF1A promoter constitutively expressing a single insert containing the Tau.K18(P301L/V337M)-Clover2 fusion protein.
Depositing lab: Martin Kampmann. Depositing organization: University of California, San Francisco (UCSF). Publication: Compromised function of the ESCRT pathway promotes endolysosomal escape of tau seeds and propagation of tau aggregation. Chen JJ, Nathaniel DL, Raghavan P, Nelson M, Tian R, Tse E, Hong JY, See SK, Mok SA, Hein MY, Southworth DR, Grinberg LT, Gestwicki JE, Leonetti MD, Kampmann M. J Biol Chem. 2019 Oct 2. pii: RA119.009432. doi: 10.1074/jbc.RA119.009432. PubMed 31578281.
Backbone
  Vector backbone: pSicoR (pMK1200)
  Backbone size w/o insert (bp): 7817
  Total vector size (bp): 8219
  Vector type: Mammalian Expression, Lentiviral
  Selectable markers: mClover2
Growth in bacteria
  Bacterial resistance: Ampicillin, 100 μg/mL
  Growth temperature: 37°C
  Growth strain: NEB Stable
  Copy number: Unknown
Gene/Insert
  Gene/Insert name: Tau.K18(LM)
  Species: H. sapiens (human)
  Insert size (bp): 402
  Promoter: EF1A
  Tag / fusion protein: mClover2
  Cloning method: Unknown
  Sequencing primers: 5′ EF-1a
Terms and licenses: Academic/Nonprofit Terms; Industry Terms: Not Available to Industry
How to cite: pMK1253 was a gift from Martin Kampmann (Addgene plasmid # 133058 ; http://n2t.net/addgene:133058 ; RRID:Addgene_133058)
