[The description below was written by a language model from this plasmid's Addgene catalogue record and pLannotate feature annotations shown in this document.]
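Description:
pMK1253 is a lentiviral mammalian expression vector built on a pSicoR-derived backbone (pMK1200). It constitutively expresses a fusion of the human tau K18 repeat-domain fragment carrying the P301L and V337M mutations, listed as Tau.K18(LM), to the green fluorescent protein Clover2. In bacteria the plasmid is maintained through a high-copy ColE1/pUC-type origin and selected with ampicillin via the β-lactamase gene. The record lists no mammalian drug marker, so Clover2 fluorescence is the only means of identifying transduced cells. The catalogue gives a total size of 8,219 bp, while the annotated sequencing record is 8,208 nt.

The viral portion has the layout of a Tat-independent transfer vector. A CMV enhancer/promoter drives genomic RNA from a truncated HIV-1 5' LTR, followed by the Ψ packaging signal with a partial gag fragment, the Rev response element for nuclear export of unspliced RNA, and the cPPT/CTS element that aids nuclear import. The expression cassette uses the EF-1α core promoter together with its intron A. Downstream lie the tau (MAPT) fragment, a short linker derived from a multiple cloning site, and the Clover2 coding sequence, which the annotation tool matched to dClover2 whereas the catalogue calls it mClover2. A WPRE follows to enhance transcript stability and expression, then a nef-region fragment and the 3' LTR, which the tool labelled as a second truncated 5' LTR.

Judging from the associated publication, the construct is used to build reporter cells in which the aggregation-prone tau fragment is tracked by fluorescence. Such cells serve to study tau seeding, endolysosomal escape of seeds and the propagation of aggregation.
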