Features (pLannotate 1.2.2; 22 found; start..end, strand, type, name):
     31..83      -  misc_feature   bom (fragment): basis of mobility region from pBR322
    238..617     +  enhancer       CMV enhancer: human cytomegalovirus immediate early enhancer
    618..817     +  promoter       CMV promoter: human cytomegalovirus (CMV) immediate early promoter
    835..1015    +  LTR            5' LTR (truncated): truncated 5' long terminal repeat (LTR) from HIV-1
   1062..1187    +  misc_feature   HIV-1 Ψ: packaging signal of human immunodeficiency virus type 1
   1171..1509    +  CDS            HIV-1 gag (fragment): gag protein from human immunodeficiency virus 1; gag
   1684..1917    +  misc_feature   RRE: The Rev response element (RRE) of HIV-1 allows for Rev-dependent mRNA export from the nucleus to the cytoplasm.
   2294..2394    +  CDS            Rev (fragment): human immunodeficiency virus 1 (HIV-1) Rev protein; rev; enhances nuclear export of unspliced and incompletely spliced viral mRNAs
   2444..2561    +  misc_feature   cPPT/CTS: central polypurine tract and central termination sequence of HIV-1
   2664..2875    +  promoter       EF-1α core promoter: core promoter for human elongation factor EF-1α
   2876..3814    +  intron         EF-1α intron A: intron upstream of the start codon of human EF-1α
   3837..4160    +  CDS            MAPT (fragment): TAU_SPECI - Experimental evidence at protein level: Swiss-Prot protein existence level 1. Promotes microtubule assembly and stability, and might be involved in the establishment and maintenance of neuronal polarity. The C-terminus binds axonal microtubules while the N-terminus binds neural plasma membrane components, suggesting that tau functions as a linker protein between both. Axonal polarity is predetermined by tau localization (in the neuronal cell) in the domain of the cell body defined by the centrosome. The short isoforms allow plasticity of the cytoskeleton whereas the longer isoforms
   4236..4272    +  misc_feature   MCS (fragment): multiple cloning site
   4290..5003    +  CDS            dClover2: dClover2 is a fluorescent protein published in 2016, derived from Aequorea victoria. It is reported to be a dimer.
   5074..5097    +  misc_feature   MCS (fragment): pBluescript multiple cloning site
   5097..5685    +  misc_feature   WPRE: woodchuck hepatitis virus posttranscriptional regulatory element
   5686..5705    +  misc_feature   MCS (fragment): pBluescript multiple cloning site
   5707..6207    +  CDS            nef (fragment): NEF_HV1LA - Experimental evidence at protein level: Swiss-Prot protein existence level 1. Extracellular Nef protein targets CD4(+) T-lymphocytes for apoptosis by interacting with CXCR4 surface receptors. From Human immunodeficiency virus type 1 group M subtype B (isolate Lai) (HIV-1).
   6214..6394    +  LTR            5' LTR (truncated): truncated 5' long terminal repeat (LTR) from HIV-1
   6456..7044    -  rep_origin     ori: high-copy-number ColE1/pMB1/pBR322/pUC origin of replication
   7215..8075    -  CDS            AmpR: β-lactamase; bla; confers resistance to ampicillin, carbenicillin, and related antibiotics
   8076..8180    -  promoter       AmpR promoter: bla
>Addgene plasmid #133058 | pMK1253 | addgene full sequence | sequence record 267978 | Addgene NGS Result
GTCGACGGATCGGGAGATCTCCCGATCCCCTATGGTGCACTCTCAGTACAATCTGCTCTGATGCCGCATA
GTTAAGCCAGTATCTGCTCCCTGCTTGTGTGTTGGAGGTCGCTGAGTAGTGCGCGAGCAAAATTTAAGCT
ACAACAAGGCAAGGCTTGACCGACAATTGCATGAAGAATCTGCTTAGGGTTAGGCGTTTTGCGCTGCTTC
GCGATGTACGGGCCAGATATACGCGTTGACATTGATTATTGACTAGTTATTAATAGTAATCAATTACGGG
GTCATTAGTTCATAGCCCATATATGGAGTTCCGCGTTACATAACTTACGGTAAATGGCCCGCCTGGCTGA
CCGCCCAACGACCCCCGCCCATTGACGTCAATAATGACGTATGTTCCCATAGTAACGCCAATAGGGACTT
TCCATTGACGTCAATGGGTGGAGTATTTACGGTAAACTGCCCACTTGGCAGTACATCAAGTGTATCATAT
GCCAAGTACGCCCCCTATTGACGTCAATGACGGTAAATGGCCCGCCTGGCATTATGCCCAGTACATGACC
TTATGGGACTTTCCTACTTGGCAGTACATCTACGTATTAGTCATCGCTATTACCATGGTGATGCGGTTTT
GGCAGTACATCAATGGGCGTGGATAGCGGTTTGACTCACGGGGATTTCCAAGTCTCCACCCCATTGACGT
CAATGGGAGTTTGTTTTGGCACCAAAATCAACGGGACTTTCCAAAATGTCGTAACAACTCCGCCCCATTG
ACGCAAATGGGCGGTAGGCGTGTACGGTGGGAGGTCTATATAAGCAGCGCGTTTTGCCTGTACTGGGTCT
CTCTGGTTAGACCAGATCTGAGCCTGGGAGCTCTCTGGCTAACTAGGGAACCCACTGCTTAAGCCTCAAT
AAAGCTTGCCTTGAGTGCTTCAAGTAGTGTGTGCCCGTCTGTTGTGTGACTCTGGTAACTAGAGATCCCT
CAGACCCTTTTAGTCAGTGTGGAAAATCTCTAGCAGTGGCGCCCGAACAGGGACTTGAAAGCGAAAGGGA
AACCAGAGGAGCTCTCTCGACGCAGGACTCGGCTTGCTGAAGCGCGCACGGCAAGAGGCGAGGGGCGGCG
ACTGGTGAGTACGCCAAAAATTTTGACTAGCGGAGGCTAGAAGGAGAGAGATGGGTGCGAGAGCGTCAGT
ATTAAGCGGGGGAGAATTAGATCGCGATGGGAAAAAATTCGGTTAAGGCCAGGGGGAAAGAAAAAATATA
AATTAAAACATATAGTATGGGCAAGCAGGGAGCTAGAACGATTCGCAGTTAATCCTGGCCTGTTAGAAAC
ATCAGAAGGCTGTAGACAAATACTGGGACAGCTACAACCATCCCTTCAGACAGGATCAGAAGAACTTAGA
TCATTATATAATACAGTAGCAACCCTCTATTGTGTGCATCAAAGGATAGAGATAAAAGACACCAAGGAAG
CTTTAGACAAGATAGAGGAAGAGCAAAACAAAAGTAAGACCACCGCACAGCAAGCGGCCGGCCGCTGATC
TTCAGACCTGGAGGAGGAGATATGAGGGACAATTGGAGAAGTGAATTATATAAATATAAAGTAGTAAAAA
TTGAACCATTAGGAGTAGCACCCACCAAGGCAAAGAGAAGAGTGGTGCAGAGAGAAAAAAGAGCAGTGGG
AATAGGAGCTTTGTTCCTTGGGTTCTTGGGAGCAGCAGGAAGCACTATGGGCGCAGCGTCAATGACGCTG
ACGGTACAGGCCAGACAATTATTGTCTGGTATAGTGCAGCAGCAGAACAATTTGCTGAGGGCTATTGAGG
CGCAACAGCATCTGTTGCAACTCACAGTCTGGGGCATCAAGCAGCTCCAGGCAAGAATCCTGGCTGTGGA
AAGATACCTAAAGGATCAACAGCTCCTGGGGATTTGGGGTTGCTCTGGAAAACTCATTTGCACCACTGCT
GTGCCTTGGAATGCTAGTTGGAGTAATAAATCTCTGGAACAGATTTGGAATCACACGACCTGGATGGAGT
GGGACAGAGAAATTAACAATTACACAAGCTTAATACACTCCTTAATTGAAGAATCGCAAAACCAGCAAGA
AAAGAATGAACAAGAATTATTGGAATTAGATAAATGGGCAAGTTTGTGGAATTGGTTTAACATAACAAAT
TGGCTGTGGTATATAAAATTATTCATAATGATAGTAGGAGGCTTGGTAGGTTTAAGAATAGTTTTTGCTG
TACTTTCTATAGTGAATAGAGTTAGGCAGGGATATTCACCATTATCGTTTCAGACCCACCTCCCAACCCC
GAGGGGACCCGACAGGCCCGAAGGAATAGAAGAAGAAGGTGGAGAGAGAGACAGAGACAGATCCATTCGA
TTAGTGAACGGATCGGCACTGCGTGCGCCAATTCTGCAGACAAATGGCAGTATTCATCCACAATTTTAAA
AGAAAAGGGGGGATTGGGGGGTACAGTGCAGGGGAAAGAATAGTAGACATAATAGCAACAGACATACAAA
CTAAAGAATTACAAAAACAAATTACAAAAATTCAAAATTTTCGGGTTTATTACAGGGACAGCAGAGATCC
AGTTTGGTTAGTACCGGGCCCGCTCTAGGGCCGCGTGGATAACCGTATTACCGCCATGCATGTGCCCGTC
AGTGGGCAGAGCGCACATCGCCCACAGTCCCCGAGAAGTTGGGGGGAGGGGTCGGCAATTGAACCGGTGC
CTAGAGAAGGTGGCGCGGGGTAAACTGGGAAAGTGATGTCGTGTACTGGCTCCGCCTTTTTCCCGAGGGT
GGGGGAGAACCGTATATAAGTGCAGTAGTCGCCGTGAACGTTCTTTTTCGCAACGGGTTTGCCGCCAGAA
CACAGGTAAGTGCCGTGTGTGGTTCCCGCGGGCCTGGCCTCTTTACGGGTTATGGCCCTTGCGTGCCTTG
AATTACTTCCACCTGGCTGCAGTACGTGATTCTTGATCCCGAGCTTCGGGTTGGAAGTGGGTGGGAGAGT
TCGAGGCCTTGCGCTTAAGGAGCCCCTTCGCCTCGTGCTTGAGTTGAGGCCTGGCCTGGGCGCTGGGGCC
GCCGCGTGCGAATCTGGTGGCACCTTCGCGCCTGTCTCGCTGCTTTCGATAAGTCTCTAGCCATTTAAAA
TTTTTGATGACCTGCTGCGACGCTTTTTTTCTGGCAAGATAGTCTTGTAAATGCGGGCCAAGATCTGCAC
ACTGGTATTTCGGTTTTTGGGGCCGCGGGCGGCGACGGGGCCCGTGCGTCCCAGCGCACATGTTCGGCGA
GGCGGGGCCTGCGAGCGCGGCCACCGAGAATCGGACGGGGGTAGTCTCAAGCTGGCCGGCCTGCTCTGGT
GCCTGGCCTCGCGCCGCCGTGTATCGCCCCGCCCTGGGCGGCAAGGCTGGCCCGGTCGGCACCAGTTGCG
TGAGCGGAAAGATGGCCGCTTCCCGGCCCTGCTGCAGGGAGCTCAAAATGGAGGACGCGGCGCTCGGGAG
AGCGGGCGGGTGAGTCACCCACACAAAGGAAAAGGGCCTTTCCGTCCTCAGCCGTCGCTTCATGTGACTC
CACGGAGTACCGGGCGCCGTCCAGGCACCTCGATTAGTTCTCGAGCTTTTGGAGTACGTCGTCTTTAGGT
TGGGGGGAGGGGTTTTATGCGATGGAGTTTCCCCACACTGAGTGGGTGGAGACTGAAGTTAGGCCAGCTT
GGCACTTGATGTAATTCTCCTTGGAATTTGCCCTTTTTGAGTTTGGATCTTGGTTCATTCTCAAGCCTCA
GACAGTGGTTCAAAGTTTTTTTCTTCCATTTCAGGTGTCGTGAGCTAGCCACCATGCTGCAGACAGCCCC
CGTGCCCATGCCAGACCTGAAGAATGTCAAGTCCAAGATCGGCTCCACTGAGAACCTGAAGCACCAGCCG
GGAGGCGGGAAGGTGCAGATAATTAATAAGAAGCTGGATCTTAGCAACGTCCAGTCCAAGTGTGGCTCAA
AGGATAATATCAAACACGTCCTGGGAGGCGGCAGTGTGCAAATAGTCTACAAACCAGTTGACCTGAGCAA
GGTGACCTCCAAGTGTGGCTCATTAGGCAACATCCATCATAAACCAGGAGGTGGCCAGATGGAAGTAAAA
TCTGAGAAGCTTGACTTCAAGGACAGAGTCCAGTCGAAGATTGGGTCCCTGGACAATATCACCCACGTCC
CTGGCGGAGGAAATAAAAAGATTGAAACCCACAAGGAATTCTGCAGTCGACGGTACCGCGGGCCCGGGAT
CCACCGGTCGCCAACCGCAGTGAGCAAGGGCGAGGAGCTGTTCACCGGGGTGGTGCCCATCCTGGTCGAG
CTGGACGGCGACGTAAACGGCCACAAGTTCAGCGTCCGCGGCGAGGGCGAGGGCGATGCCACCAACGGCA
AGCTGACCCTGAAGTTCATCTGCACCACCGGCAAGCTGCCCGTGCCCTGGCCCACCCTCGTGACCACCTT
CGGCTACGGCGTGGCCTGCTTCAGCCGCTACCCCGACCACATGAAGCAGCACGACTTCTTCAAGTCCGCC
ATGCCCGAAGGCTACGTCCAGGAGCGCACCATCTCTTTCAAGGACGACGGTACCTACAAGACCCGCGCCG
AGGTGAAGTTCGAGGGCGACACCCTGGTGAACCGCATCGAGCTGAAGGGCATCGACTTCAAGGAGGACGG
CAACATCCTGGGGCACAAGCTGGAGTACAACTTCAACAGCCACTACGTCTATATCACGGCCGACAAGCAG
AAGAACAGCATCAAGGCTAACTTCAAGATCCGCCACAACGTTGAGGACGGCAGCGTGCAGCTCGCCGACC
ACTACCAGCAGAACACCCCCATCGGCGACGGCCCCGTGCTGCTGCCCGACAACCACTACCTGAGCCATCA
GTCCGCCCTGAGCAAAGACCCCAACGAGAAGCGCGATCACATGGTCCTGCTGGAGTTCGTGACCGCCGCC
GGGATTACACATGGCATGGACGAGCTGTACAAGTAAACCTAGAGTTGAACCGACTAGTAAGCCAGGTCGA
GACATGTTTAAGGGTTCCGGTTCCACTAGGTACAATTCGATATCAAGCTTATCGATAATCAACCTCTGGA
TTACAAAATTTGTGAAAGATTGACTGGTATTCTTAACTATGTTGCTCCTTTTACGCTATGTGGATACGCT
GCTTTAATGCCTTTGTATCATGCTATTGCTTCCCGTATGGCTTTCATTTTCTCCTCCTTGTATAAATCCT
GGTTGCTGTCTCTTTATGAGGAGTTGTGGCCCGTTGTCAGGCAACGTGGCGTGGTGTGCACTGTGTTTGC
TGACGCAACCCCCACTGGTTGGGGCATTGCCACCACCTGTCAGCTCCTTTCCGGGACTTTCGCTTTCCCC
CTCCCTATTGCCACGGCGGAACTCATCGCCGCCTGCCTTGCCCGCTGCTGGACAGGGGCTCGGCTGTTGG
GCACTGACAATTCCGTGGTGTTGTCGGGGAAATCATCGTCCTTTCCTTGGCTGCTCGCCTGTGTTGCCAC
CTGGATTCTGCGCGGGACGTCCTTCTGCTACGTCCCTTCGGCCCTCAATCCAGCGGACCTTCCTTCCCGC
GGCCTGCTGCCGGCTCTGCGGCCTCTTCCGCGTCTTCGCCTTCGCCCTCAGACGAGTCGGATCTCCCTTT
GGGCCGCCTCCCCGCATCGATACCGTCGACCTCGATCGAGACCTAGAAAAACATGGAGCAATCACAAGTA
GCAATACAGCAGCTACCAATGCTGATTGTGCCTGGCTAGAAGCACAAGAGGAGGAGGAGGTGGGTTTTCC
AGTCACACCTCAGGTACCTTTAAGACCAATGACTTACAAGGCAGCTGTAGATCTTAGCCACTTTTTAAAA
GAAAAGGGGGGACTGGAAGGGCTAATTCACTCCCAACGAAGACAAGATATCCTTGATCTGTGGATCTACC
ACACACAAGGCTACTTCCCTGATTGGCAGAACTACACACCAGGGCCAGGGATCAGATATCCACTGACCTT
TGGATGGTGCTACAAGCTAGTACCAGTTGAGCAAGAGAAGGTAGAAGAAGCCAATGAAGGAGAGAACACC
CGCTTGTTACACCCTGTGAGCCTGCATGGGATGGATGACCCGGAGAGAGAAGTATTAGAGTGGAGGTTTG
ACAGCCGCCTAGCATTTCATCACATGGCCCGAGAGCTGCATCCGGACTGTACTGGGTCTCTCTGGTTAGA
CCAGATCTGAGCCTGGGAGCTCTCTGGCTAACTAGGGAACCCACTGCTTAAGCCTCAATAAAGCTTGCCT
TGAGTGCTTCAAGTAGTGTGTGCCCGTCTGTTGTGTGACTCTGGTAACTAGAGATCCCTCAGACCCTTTT
AGTCAGTGTGGAAAATCTCTAGCAGCATGTGAGCAAAAGGCCAGCAAAAGGCCAGGAACCGTAAAAAGGC
CGCGTTGCTGGCGTTTTTCCATAGGCTCCGCCCCCCTGACGAGCATCACAAAAATCGACGCTCAAGTCAG
AGGTGGCGAAACCCGACAGGACTATAAAGATACCAGGCGTTTCCCCCTGGAAGCTCCCTCGTGCGCTCTC
CTGTTCCGACCCTGCCGCTTACCGGATACCTGTCCGCCTTTCTCCCTTCGGGAAGCGTGGCGCTTTCTCA
TAGCTCACGCTGTAGGTATCTCAGTTCGGTGTAGGTCGTTCGCTCCAAGCTGGGCTGTGTGCACGAACCC
CCCGTTCAGCCCGACCGCTGCGCCTTATCCGGTAACTATCGTCTTGAGTCCAACCCGGTAAGACACGACT
TATCGCCACTGGCAGCAGCCACTGGTAACAGGATTAGCAGAGCGAGGTATGTAGGCGGTGCTACAGAGTT
CTTGAAGTGGTGGCCTAACTACGGCTACACTAGAAGAACAGTATTTGGTATCTGCGCTCTGCTGAAGCCA
GTTACCTTCGGAAAAAGAGTTGGTAGCTCTTGATCCGGCAAACAAACCACCGCTGGTAGCGGTGGTTTTT
TTGTTTGCAAGCAGCAGATTACGCGCAGAAAAAAAGGATCTCAAGAAGATCCTTTGATCTTTTCTACGGG
GTCTGACGCTCAGTGGAACGAAAACTCACGTTAAGGGATTTTGGTCATGAGATTATCAAAAAGGATCTTC
ACCTAGATCCTTTTAAATTAAAAATGAAGTTTTAAATCAATCTAAAGTATATATGAGTAAACTTGGTCTG
ACAGTTACCAATGCTTAATCAGTGAGGCACCTATCTCAGCGATCTGTCTATTTCGTTCATCCATAGTTGC
CTGACTCCCCGTCGTGTAGATAACTACGATACGGGAGGGCTTACCATCTGGCCCCAGTGCTGCAATGATA
CCGCGAGACCCACGCTCACCGGCTCCAGATTTATCAGCAATAAACCAGCCAGCCGGAAGGGCCGAGCGCA
GAAGTGGTCCTGCAACTTTATCCGCCTCCATCCAGTCTATTAATTGTTGCCGGGAAGCTAGAGTAAGTAG
TTCGCCAGTTAATAGTTTGCGCAACGTTGTTGCCATTGCTACAGGCATCGTGGTGTCACGCTCGTCGTTT
GGTATGGCTTCATTCAGCTCCGGTTCCCAACGATCAAGGCGAGTTACATGATCCCCCATGTTGTGCAAAA
AAGCGGTTAGCTCCTTCGGTCCTCCGATCGTTGTCAGAAGTAAGTTGGCCGCAGTGTTATCACTCATGGT
TATGGCAGCACTGCATAATTCTCTTACTGTCATGCCATCCGTAAGATGCTTTTCTGTGACTGGTGAGTAC
TCAACCAAGTCATTCTGAGAATAGTGTATGCGGCGACCGAGTTGCTCTTGCCCGGCGTCAATACGGGATA
ATACCGCGCCACATAGCAGAACTTTAAAAGTGCTCATCATTGGAAAACGTTCTTCGGGGCGAAAACTCTC
AAGGATCTTACCGCTGTTGAGATCCAGTTCGATGTAACCCACTCGTGCACCCAACTGATCTTCAGCATCT
TTTACTTTCACCAGCGTTTCTGGGTGAGCAAAAACAGGAAGGCAAAATGCCGCAAAAAAGGGAATAAGGG
CGACACGGAAATGTTGAATACTCATACTCTTCCTTTTTCAATATTATTGAAGCATTTATCAGGGTTATTG
TCTCATGAGCGGATACATATTTGAATGTATTTAGAAAAATAAACAAATAGGGGTTCCGCGCACATTTCCC
CGAAAAGTGCCACCTGAC
